>Addgene plasmid #1434 | pPD16_51 | depositor full sequence | sequence record 45 | Author sequence
ATGACCATGATTACGCCAAGCTTGCATGCCTGCAGGTCGACTCTAGAGGATCCCCGGGTACCGAGCTCAG
AAAAAATGACTGCTCCAAAGAAGAAGCGTAAGGTACCGGTGGGTGAAGACCAGAAACAGCACCTCGAACT
GAGCCGCGATATTGCCCAGCGTTTCAACGCGCTGTATGGCGAGATCGATCCCGTCGTTTTACAACGTCGT
GACTGGGAAAACCCTGGCGTTACCCAACTTAATCGCCTTGCAGCACATCCCCCTTTCGCCAGCTGGCGTA
ATAGCGAAGAGGCCCGCACCGATCGCCCTTCCCAACAGTTGCGCAGCCTGAATGGCGAATGGCGCTTTGC
CTGGTTTCCGGCACCAGAAGCGGTGCCGGAAAGCTGGCTGGAGTGCGATCTTCCTGAGGCCGATACTGTC
GTCGTCCCCTCAAACTGGCAGATGCACGGTTACGATGCGCCCATCTACACCAACGTGACCTATCCCATTA
CGGTCAATCCGCCGTTTGTTCCCACGGAGAATCCGACGGGTTGTTACTCGCTCACATTTAATGTTGATGA
AAGCTGGCTACAGGAAGGCCAGACGCGAATTATTTTTGATGGCGTTAACTCGGCGTTTCATCTGTGGTGC
AACGGGCGCTGGGTCGGTTACGGCCAGGACAGTCGTTTGCCGTCTGAATTTGACCTGAGCGCATTTTTAC
GCGCCGGAGAAAACCGCCTCGCGGTGATGGTGCTGCGCTGGAGTGACGGCAGTTATCTGGAAGATCAGGA
TATGTGGCGGATGAGCGGCATTTTCCGTGACGTCTCGTTGCTGCATAAACCGACTACACAAATCAGCGAT
TTCCATGTTGCCACTCGCTTTAATGATGATTTCAGCCGCGCTGTACTGGAGGCTGAAGTTCAGATGTGCG
GCGAGTTGCGTGACTACCTACGGGTAACAGTTTCTTTATGGCAGGGTGAAACGCAGGTCGCCAGCGGCAC
CGCGCCTTTCGGCGGTGAAATTATCGATGAGCGTGGTGGTTATGCCGATCGCGTCACACTACGTCTGAAC
GTCGAAAACCCGAAACTGTGGAGCGCCGAAATCCCGAATCTCTATCGTGCGGTGGTTGAACTGCACACCG
CCGACGGCACGCTGATTGAAGCAGAAGCCTGCGATGTCGGTTTCCGCGAGGTGCGGATTGAAAATGGTCT
GCTGCTGCTGAACGGCAAGCCGTTGCTGATTCGAGGCGTTAACCGTCACGAGCATCATCCTCTGCATGGT
CAGGTCATGGATGAGCAGACGATGGTGCAGGATATCCTGCTGATGAAGCAGAACAACTTTAACGCCGTGC
GCTGTTCGCATTATCCGAACCATCCGCTGTGGTACACGCTGTGCGACCGCTACGGCCTGTATGTGGTGGA
TGAAGCCAATATTGAAACCCACGGCATGGTGCCAATGAATCGTCTGACCGATGATCCGCGCTGGCTACCG
GCGATGAGCGAACGCGTAACGCGAATGGTGCAGCGCGATCGTAATCACCCGAGTGTGATCATCTGGTCGC
TGGGGAATGAATCAGGCCACGGCGCTAATCACGACGCGCTGTATCGCTGGATCAAATCTGTCGATCCTTC
CCGCCCGGTGCAGTATGAAGGCGGCGGAGCCGACACCACGGCCACCGATATTATTTGCCCGATGTACGCG
CGCGTGGATGAAGACCAGCCCTTCCCGGCTGTGCCGAAATGGTCCATCAAAAAATGGCTTTCGCTACCTG
GAGAGACGCGCCCGCTGATCCTTTGCGAATACGCCCACGCGATGGGTAACAGTCTTGGCGGTTTCGCTAA
ATACTGGCAGGCGTTTCGTCAGTATCCCCGTTTACAGGGCGGCTTCGTCTGGGACTGGGTGGATCAGTCG
CTGATTAAATATGATGAAAACGGCAACCCGTGGTCGGCTTACGGCGGTGATTTTGGCGATACGCCGAACG
ATCGCCAGTTCTGTATGAACGGTCTGGTCTTTGCCGACCGCACGCCGCATCCAGCGCTGACGGAAGCAAA
ACACCAGCAGCAGTTTTTCCAGTTCCGTTTATCCGGGCAAACCATCGAAGTGACCAGCGAATACCTGTTC
CGTCATAGCGATAACGAGCTCCTGCACTGGATGGTGGCGCTGGATGGTAAGCCGCTGGCAAGCGGTGAAG
TGCCTCTGGATGTCGCTCCACAAGGTAAACAGTTGATTGAACTGCCTGAACTACCGCAGCCGGAGAGCGC
CGGGCAACTCTGGCTCACAGTACGCGTAGTGCAACCGAACGCGACCGCATGGTCAGAAGCCGGGCACATC
AGCGCCTGGCAGCAGTGGCGTCTGGCGGAAAACCTCAGTGTGACGCTCCCCGCCGCGTCCCACGCCATCC
CGCATCTGACCACCAGCGAAATGGATTTTTGCATCGAGCTGGGTAATAAGCGTTGGCAATTTAACCGCCA
GTCAGGCTTTCTTTCACAGATGTGGATTGGCGATAAAAAACAACTGCTGACGCCGCTGCGCGATCAGTTC
ACCCGTGCACCGCTGGATAACGACATTGGCGTAAGTGAAGCGACCCGCATTGACCCTAACGCCTGGGTCG
AACGCTGGAAGGCGGCGGGCCATTACCAGGCCGAAGCAGCGTTGTTGCAGTGCACGGCAGATACACTTGC
TGATGCGGTGCTGATTACGACCGCTCACGCGTGGCAGCATCAGGGGAAAACCTTATTTATCAGCCGGAAA
ACCTACCGGATTGATGGTAGTGGTCAAATGGCGATTACCGTTGATGTTGAAGTGGCGAGCGATACACCGC
ATCCGGCGCGGATTGGCCTGAACTGCCAGCTGGCGCAGGTAGCAGAGCGGGTAAACTGGCTCGGATTAGG
GCCGCAAGAAAACTATCCCGACCGCCTTACTGCCGCCTGTTTTGACCGCTGGGATCTGCCATTGTCAGAC
ATGTATACCCCGTACGTCTTCCCGAGCGAAAACGGTCTGCGCTGCGGGACGCGCGAATTGAATTATGGCC
CACACCAGTGGCGCGGCGACTTCCAGTTCAACATCAGCCGCTACAGTCAACAGCAACTGATGGAAACCAG
CCATCGCCATCTGCTGCACGCGGAAGAAGGCACATGGCTGAATATCGACGGTTTCCATATGGGGATTGGT
GGCGACGACTCCTGGAGCCCGTCAGTATCGGCGGAATTCCAACTGAGCGCCGGTCGCTACCATTACCAAC
TTGTCTGGTGTCAAAAATAATAGGGGCCGCTGTCATCAGATCGCCATCTCGCGCCCGTGCCTCTGACTTC
TAAGTCCAATTACTCTTCAACATCCCTACATGCTCTTTCTCCCTGTGCTCCCACCCCCTATTTTTGTTAT
TATCAAAAAACTTCTCTTAATTTCTTTGTTTTTTAGCTTCTTTTAAGTCACCTCTAACAATGAAATTGTG
TAGATTCAAAAATAGAATTAATTCGTAATAAAAAGTCGAAAAAAATTGTGCTCCCTCCCCCCATTAATAA
TAATTCTATCCCAAAATCTACACAATGTTCTGTGTACACTTCTTATGTTTTTTACTTCTGATAAATTTTT
TTGAAACATCATAGAAAAAACCGCACACAAAATACCTTATCATATGTTACGTTTCAGTTTATGACCGCAA
TTTTTATTTCTTCGCACGTCTGGGCCTCTCATGACGTCAAATCATGCTCATCGTGAAAAAGTTTTGGAGT
ATTTTTGGAATTTTTCAATCAAGTGAAAGTTTATGAAATTAATTTTCCTGCTTTTGCTTTTTGGGGTTTC
CCCTATTGTTTGTCAAGATTTCGAGGACGGCGTTTTTCTTGCTAAAATCACAAGTATTGATGAGCACGAT
GCAAGAAAGATCGGAAGAAGGTTTGGGTTTGAGGCTCAGTGGAAGGTGAGTAGAAGTTGATAATTTGAAA
GTGGAGTAGTGTCTATGGGGTTTTTGCCTTAAATGACAGAATACATTCCCAATATACCAAACATAACTGT
TTAAAATTAAACATTTTTCTAAATTTTATATGATTTCTTTTAAATTTGCAAAAATTACTTAAATTTGAAT
TCCCGCGCAAATGAGTGACTTCATTTTCTGCATTATTGTGTTTTCCGGCTATATTAATAGGTATTTGTTT
GTGTTTTTCTTTATTTTATGATTCGAACTCCAATTTGTAAATTTTCGAACATATTTCCCTAAAGAAAAAA
TATGATTAATCTGGAAAAATTGGAAAATTATTTTTCAAATAAAAAACAAAGAAAAAAATGAAGAAAAACC
TATTAGTTTGGCCATAAAACGCAAAAATGTCGAAAATGACGTCACTCATCTGCGCGGGAAATCAAGAATA
ATTCGGCCTTTTTTATTTTTTTGGAAAATCGTAAAACATTTAGAAAAATTTTTTAATAGTTATAGTGGGA
CTGTATTCTGTCATTTAGGGCAAAAGCCAGAGACGCTACTCCACCGTTAACATGAATTATGAATATTATT
GCGACAAGACCCAAACATTGATAAACCGCAAATCTAGCCTACTAGTCGGCCGTACGGGCCCTTTCGTCTC
GCGCGTTTCGGTGATGACGGTGAAAACCTCTGACACATGCAGCTCCCGGAGACGGTCACAGCTTGTCTGT
AAGCGGATGCCGGGAGCAGACAAGCCCGTCAGGGCGCGTCAGCGGGTGTTGGCGGGTGTCGGGGCTGGCT
TAACTATGCGGCATCAGAGCAGATTGTACTGAGAGTGCACCATATGCGGTGTGAAATACCGCACAGATGC
GTAAGGAGAAAATACCGCATCAGGCGGCCTTAAGGGCCTCGTGATACGCCTATTTTTATAGGTTAATGTC
ATGATAATAATGGTTTCTTAGACGTCAGGTGGCACTTTTCGGGGAAATGTGCGCGGAACCCCTATTTGTT
TATTTTTCTAAATACATTCAAATATGTATCCGCTCATGAGACAATAACCCTGATAAATGCTTCAATAATA
TTGAAAAAGGAAGAGTATGAGTATTCAACATTTCCGTGTCGCCCTTATTCCCTTTTTTGCGGCATTTTGC
CTTCCTGTTTTTGCTCACCCAGAAACGCTGGTGAAAGTAAAAGATGCTGAAGATCAGTTGGGTGCACGAG
TGGGTTACATCGAACTGGATCTCAACAGCGGTAAGATCCTTGAGAGTTTTCGCCCCGAAGAACGTTTTCC
AATGATGAGCACTTTTAAAGTTCTGCTATGTGGCGCGGTATTATCCCGTATTGACGCCGGGCAAGAGCAA
CTCGGTCGCCGCATACACTATTCTCAGAATGACTTGGTTGAGTACTCACCAGTCACAGAAAAGCATCTTA
CGGATGGCATGACAGTAAGAGAATTATGCAGTGCTGCCATAACCATGAGTGATAACACTGCGGCCAACTT
ACTTCTGACAACGATCGGAGGACCGAAGGAGCTAACCGCTTTTTTGCACAACATGGGGGATCATGTAACT
CGCCTTGATCGTTGGGAACCGGAGCTGAATGAAGCCATACCAAACGACGAGCGTGACACCACGATGCCTG
TAGCAATGGCAACAACGTTGCGCAAACTATTAACTGGCGAACTACTTACTCTAGCTTCCCGGCAACAATT
AATAGACTGGATGGAGGCGGATAAAGTTGCAGGACCACTTCTGCGCTCGGCCCTTCCGGCTGGCTGGTTT
ATTGCTGATAAATCTGGAGCCGGTGAGCGTGGGTCTCGCGGTATCATTGCAGCACTGGGGCCAGATGGTA
AGCCCTCCCGTATCGTAGTTATCTACACGACGGGGAGTCAGGCAACTATGGATGAACGAAATAGACAGAT
CGCTGAGATAGGTGCCTCACTGATTAAGCATTGGTAACTGTCAGACCAAGTTTACTCATATATACTTTAG
ATTGATTTAAAACTTCATTTTTAATTTAAAAGGATCTAGGTGAAGATCCTTTTTGATAATCTCATGACCA
AAATCCCTTAACGTGAGTTTTCGTTCCACTGAGCGTCAGACCCCGTAGAAAAGATCAAAGGATCTTCTTG
AGATCCTTTTTTTCTGCGCGTAATCTGCTGCTTGCAAACAAAAAAACCACCGCTACCAGCGGTGGTTTGT
TTGCCGGATCAAGAGCTACCAACTCTTTTTCCGAAGGTAACTGGCTTCAGCAGAGCGCAGATACCAAATA
CTGTCCTTCTAGTGTAGCCGTAGTTAGGCCACCACTTCAAGAACTCTGTAGCACCGCCTACATACCTCGC
TCTGCTAATCCTGTTACCAGTGGCTGCTGCCAGTGGCGATAAGTCGTGTCTTACCGGGTTGGACTCAAGA
CGATAGTTACCGGATAAGGCGCAGCGGTCGGGCTGAACGGGGGGTTCGTGCACACAGCCCAGCTTGGAGC
GAACGACCTACACCGAACTGAGATACCTACAGCGTGAGCATTGAGAAAGCGCCACGCTTCCCGAAGGGAG
AAAGGCGGACAGGTATCCGGTAAGCGGCAGGGTCGGAACAGGAGAGCGCACGAGGGAGCTTCCAGGGGGA
AACGCCTGGTATCTTTATAGTCCTGTCGGGTTTCGCCACCTCTGACTTGAGCGTCGATTTTTGTGATGCT
CGTCAGGGGGGCGGAGCCTATGGAAAAACGCCAGCAACGCGGCCTTTTTACGGTTCCTGGCCTTTTGCTG
GCCTTTTGCTCACATGTTCTTTCCTGCGTTATCCCCTGATTCTGTGGATAACCGTATTACCGCCTTTGAG
TGAGCTGATACCGCTCGCCGCAGCCGAACGACCGAGCGCAGCGAGTCAGTGAGCGAGGAAGCGGAAGAGC
GCCCAATACGCAAACCGCCTCTCCCCGCGCGTTGGCCGATTCATTAATGCAGCTGGCACGACAGGTTTCC
CGACTGGAAAGCGGGCAGTGAGCGCAACGCAATTAATGTGAGTTAGCTCACTCATTAGGCACCCCAGGCT
TTACACTTTATGCTTCCGGCTCGTATGTTGTGTGGAATTGTGAGCGGATAACAATTTCACACAGGAAACA
GCT
Features (pLannotate 1.2.2; 13 found; start..end, strand, type, name):
     18..68      -  misc_feature   MCS (fragment): pUC18/19 multiple cloning site
    103..186     +  CDS            trpS (fragment): SYW_ECOLI - Experimental evidence at protein level: Swiss-Prot protein existence level 1. Catalyzes the attachment of tryptophan to tRNA(Trp). Amino acylates tRNA(Trp) with both L- and D-tryptophan, although D-tryptophan is a poor substrate (PubMed:10918062). From Escherichia coli (strain K12).
    193..3240    +  CDS            lacZ: β-galactosidase; lacZ
   3743..3895    +  CDS            aex-5 (fragment): AEX5_CAEEL - Also known as kpc-3 From Caenorhabditis elegans.
   4548..4583    +  CDS            rop (fragment): Rop protein, which maintains plasmids at low copy number; rop
   4685..4784    +  misc_feature   bom (fragment): basis of mobility region from pBR322
   4882..4986    +  promoter       AmpR promoter: bla
   4987..5847    +  CDS            AmpR: β-lactamase; bla; confers resistance to ampicillin, carbenicillin, and related antibiotics
   6018..6606    +  rep_origin     ori: high-copy-number ColE1/pMB1/pBR322/pUC origin of replication
   6789..6881    +  CDS            lacI (fragment): lac repressor; lacI; The lac repressor binds to the lac operator to inhibit transcription in E. coli. This inhibition can be relieved by adding lactose or isopropyl-β-D-thiogalactopyranoside (IPTG).
   6894..6915    +  protein_bind   CAP binding site: CAP binding activates transcription in the presence of cAMP. E. coli catabolite activator protein
   6930..6960    +  promoter       lac promoter: promoter for the E. coli lac operon
   6968..6984    +  protein_bind   lac operator: The lac repressor binds to the lac operator to inhibit transcription in E. coli. This inhibition can be relieved by adding lactose or isopropyl-β-D-thiogalactopyranoside (IPTG). lac repressor encoded by lacI
