[The description below was written by a language model from this plasmid's Addgene catalogue record and pLannotate feature annotations shown in this document.]
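Description:
pPD16_51 is an empty-backbone *C. elegans* ("worm expression") vector of about 7 kb from a 1995 vector kit of lacZ fusion plasmids. The parental backbone is listed as unknown, but the annotated features point to a pUC/pBR322-type plasmid. It has a ColE1/pMB1-family origin of replication and an ampicillin-resistance gene (bla) driven by its own promoter for selection in *E. coli*. Short remnants of rop and the pBR322 bom region are also present. Copy number is not recorded.

The payload is a promoterless reporter rather than a cloned gene. A fragment of the pUC18/19 multiple cloning site lies just upstream of a full-length lacZ (β-galactosidase) coding sequence, and the catalogue lists an SV40 nuclear localization signal together with N- and C-terminal lacZ segments as the fusion components. The SV40 NLS itself is not annotated in the feature table. A short segment matching *E. coli* trpS sits immediately before lacZ and may be part of the leader joined to the reporter, though the record does not explain it. Downstream of lacZ is a fragment matching the *C. elegans* aex-5 locus, whose role (for example as 3' flanking sequence) is also not stated. A lacI fragment, CAP binding site, lac promoter and lac operator from the pUC lineage lie just before the cloning site.

No worm promoter is recorded. The layout fits inserting a candidate regulatory or 5' gene fragment by restriction cloning at the polylinker, so that nuclear-targeted β-galactosidase reports its expression pattern in transgenic animals.
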