Addgene plasmid #1434: pPD16_51
Purpose: (Empty Backbone)
Depositing lab: Andrew Fire. Depositing organization: Carnegie Institution for Science.
Backbone
  Vector backbone: Unknown
  Backbone size (bp): 7010
  Vector type: Worm Expression
Growth in bacteria
  Bacterial resistance: Ampicillin, 100 μg/mL
  Growth temperature: 37°C
  Growth strain: DH5alpha
  Copy number: Unknown
Gene/Insert
  Gene/Insert name: None
  Tag / fusion protein: SV40NLS, lacZN, lacZC
  Cloning method: Restriction Enzyme
Terms and licenses: Academic/Nonprofit Terms; Industry Terms: Not Available to Industry
Depositor comments: See Fire Lab Vector Kit Documentation 1995. Fire Lab Miniprep Number pPD16.51, Ligation number NONE.
How to cite: pPD16_51 was a gift from Andrew Fire (Addgene plasmid # 1434 ; http://n2t.net/addgene:1434 ; RRID:Addgene_1434)
