>Addgene plasmid #1434 | pPD16_51 | addgene partial sequence | sequence record 16560 | 1434_m13reverse
TNANAGGGGNNNANGGGGGCCTATTTTAAAGGTTTCNCCNGGCNNAGTGNNTNCNAANAACCANNNAGTG
CTGTGNNCACCCCACNNTNTTNCANCNCCCCTTTTCTNGAGGAGTGCATTTTTTACGTTNNNTACCCCCC
TCCCTCGGAAGTGGANCTTCTGATATTGNNCACNNGNCTTCCNANAAGAANGGTNTNCNGAAGGCCGNGT
CCCGATAGATTTTANAATTGNGCNNGNCNGGNNNAACCCTGACGTTGCTCCAGCTTAAANAGCCCNGGTG
AGNGAGATNAACANATTANNCCTTCCTGGTTAAATNGGCGAAGAGGGCANAACCGATGGCNNTTCNNAAC
NNTNNNTCCNTNCGAANGATCCANNGNTGCTNTGNCTGGTGTNCCNGCNGCANAAGCNNAGANNGATNGC
TNTTNGGACNGCGATCTTCCTGAGGACGATANTGGACCGCGTTGACCTNNTNNTGGNNNATGNACNGGTT
GTATGAGACCNTNNNGNNCNNNGTGNTTNATGANGTTATATGTTNATCNNTGCGTNTGNAACCNTGGAAG
ANTCNGANNNACTNTNACNCNCTCNCACTACTAATGTTGANNNANNNCCNGNCNNCGTGGCANNCGACAG
ACACGNAATTATTTNTGANGCCACTAACTCGNAGTATCATCTAGTNGAGTGACGNANCGCTGCTNCTNTT
ACGGNNCNGGACANTCAANTGANCGTTCTGAATTNGNTCNGACGGCNTTTCTTNCTGCANGGACAAAACT
CGGNTCGCNTGGNTGNTGCNNNAATGGGAGNGNCGNCAGTTTAANTTGGTAACATNNACGATATGTNTNC
GNATGANNGAAANNTTTNNNAGANGTCTCCTTTGCTGCANACCNGGANCTANGCAAANTNATCTATTTCC
AATGGNTGACCTCTCGCTTTAAANGATGNATTTTNCCCCCAAGGCTGTANTGNNNNNGCTGNANCCAACC
ATATGCCCGGGGNTGTNNNNNTNACTNCNTNCNNGACNNCCNTNNTTNCTTTNATAGATNACCGNCGGAA
NNCTNATGGTGGCCNANTCNGGNCCCCTNCCNNNTTGTNCGGCCGNGGGAAAANTTNNANNNTCCNNNGN
GGGCANNNNTNTTTNNCGTNTNCNGNNNTANCANANAANAANTAGNAAGGTTCAACANACTCTCANAATN
TGTNGNNNNNGCCTNAAATNNCCNAAATNNCAANGGNGGGGGNGGNNTTNANCTGCANNCCNCTCAAANN
GNNCATNCTTNACNTNAAACCCAAATCNTGGGATNTNCGGANTTCCCGNCNAGGNNNCGAATGNAAAATG
NNTNNNCNCGCCNNNNTAACNNNCANCTCGNNTGATGANAANANTAAGATCCTANANGGCCCTNATNCNN
NCCCCCAGGCNGGATNTGGAGTTTTNCNTAGACCAATANGAGGCNNAATNTNNGTGTTNTTANGCGCANN
NTTTTNNGCNTCGNNCNTTNACTATNANNNAAATCTCATGNGGGNANACGTGCNGGNNCNCNCTCTCTCG
CCCTGAGAGNGGGNGCNTANAAANNCCCTTATGNCACCCNCACTGCTGTGGACCACGANCACCNCTNNNC
C
